>Addgene plasmid #246225 | MLS-TIR1-Linker-mCherry | addgene full sequence | sequence record 487559 | Addgene NGS Result
CTGTACTGGGTCTCTCTGGTTAGACCAGATCTGAGCCTGGGAGCTCTCTGGCTAACTAGGGAACCCACTG
CTTAAGCCTCAATAAAGCTTGCCTTGAGTGCTTCAAGTAGTGTGTGCCCGTCTGTTGTGTGACTCTGGTA
ACTAGAGATCCCTCAGACCCTTTTAGTCAGTGTGGAAAATCTCTAGCAGTGGCGCCCGAACAGGGACTTG
AAAGCGAAAGGGAAACCAGAGGAGCTCTCTCGACGCAGGACTCGGCTTGCTGAAGCGCGCACGGCAAGAG
GCGAGGGGCGGCGACTGGTGAGTACGCCAAAAATTTTGACTAGCGGAGGCTAGAAGGAGAGAGATGGGTG
CGAGAGCGTCAGTATTAAGCGGGGGAGAATTAGATCGCGATGGGAAAAAATTCGGTTAAGGCCAGGGGGA
AAGAAAAAATATAAATTAAAACATATAGTATGGGCAAGCAGGGAGCTAGAACGATTCGCAGTTAATCCTG
GCCTGTTAGAAACATCAGAAGGCTGTAGACAAATACTGGGACAGCTACAACCATCCCTTCAGACAGGATC
AGAAGAACTTAGATCATTATATAATACAGTAGCAACCCTCTATTGTGTGCATCAAAGGATAGAGATAAAA
GACACCAAGGAAGCTTTAGACAAGATAGAGGAAGAGCAAAACAAAAGTAAGACCACCGCACAGCAAGCGG
CCGCTGATCTTCAGACCTGGAGGAGGAGATATGAGGGACAATTGGAGAAGTGAATTATATAAATATAAAG
TAGTAAAAATTGAACCATTAGGAGTAGCACCCACCAAGGCAAAGAGAAGAGTGGTGCAGAGAGAAAAAAG
AGCAGTGGGAATAGGAGCTTTGTTCCTTGGGTTCTTGGGAGCAGCAGGAAGCACTATGGGCGCAGCGTCA
ATGACGCTGACGGTACAGGCCAGACAATTATTGTCTGGTATAGTGCAGCAGCAGAACAATTTGCTGAGGG
CTATTGAGGCGCAACAGCATCTGTTGCAACTCACAGTCTGGGGCATCAAGCAGCTCCAGGCAAGAATCCT
GGCTGTGGAAAGATACCTAAAGGATCAACAGCTCCTGGGGATTTGGGGTTGCTCTGGAAAACTCATTTGC
ACCACTGCTGTGCCTTGGAATGCTAGTTGGAGTAATAAATCTCTGGAACAGATTTGGAATCACACGACCT
GGATGGAGTGGGACAGAGAAATTAACAATTACACAAGCTTAATACACTCCTTAATTGAAGAATCGCAAAA
CCAGCAAGAAAAGAATGAACAAGAATTATTGGAATTAGATAAATGGGCAAGTTTGTGGAATTGGTTTAAC
ATAACAAATTGGCTGTGGTATATAAAATTATTCATAATGATAGTAGGAGGCTTGGTAGGTTTAAGAATAG
TTTTTGCTGTACTTTCTATAGTGAATAGAGTTAGGCAGGGATATTCACCATTATCGTTTCAGACCCACCT
CCCAACCCCGAGGGGACCCGACAGGCCCGAAGGAATAGAAGAAGAAGGTGGAGAGAGAGACAGAGACAGA
TCCATTCGATTAGTGAACGGATCGGCACTGCGTGCGCCAATTCTGCAGACAAATGGCAGTATTCATCCAC
AATTTTAAAAGAAAAGGGGGGATTGGGGGGTACAGTGCAGGGGAAAGAATAGTAGACATAATAGCAACAG
ACATACAAACTAAAGAATTACAAAAACAAATTACAAAAATTCAAAATTTTCGGGTTTATTACAGGGACAG
CAGAGATCCAGTTTGGTTAATTAAGGTACCGAGGGCCTATTTCCCATGATTCCTTCATATTTGCATATAC
GATACAAGGCTGTTAGAGAGATAATTAGAATTAATTTGACTGTAAACACAAAGATATTAGTACAAAATAC
GTGACGTAGAAAGTAATAATTTCTTGGGTAGTTTGCAGTTTTAAAATTATGTTTTAAAATGGACTATCAT
ATGCTTACCGTAACTTGAAAGTATTTCGATTTCTTGGCTTTATATATCTTGTGGAAAGGACGAAACACCG
GCCCAACATCCTCGTGTCCAGTTTTAGAGCTAGAAATAGCAAGTTAAAATAAGGCTAGTCCGTTATCAAC
TTGAAAAAGTGGCACCGAGTCGGTGCTCTCCCTGAGCTTCAGGGAGGTTTTTTGAATTCGCTAGCTAGGT
CTTGAAAGGAGTGGGAATTGGCTCCGGTGCCCGTCAGTGGGCAGAGCGCACATCGCCCACAGTCCCCGAG
AAGTTGGGGGGAGGGGTCGGCAATTGATCCGGTGCCTAGAGAAGGTGGCGCGGGGTAAACTGGGAAAGTG
ATGTCGTGTACTGGCTCCGCCTTTTTCCCGAGGGTGGGGGAGAACCGTATATAAGTGCAGTAGTCGCCGT
GAACGTTCTTTTTCGCAACGGGTTTGCCGCCAGAACACAGGACCGGTTCTAGAGCCGCCACCATGTTGGG
GTTTGTGGGTCGGGTGGCCGCTGCTCCGGCCTCCGGGGCCTTGCGGAGACTCACCCCTTCAGCGTCGCTG
CCCCCAGCTCAGCTCTTACTGCGGGCCGCTCCGACGGCGGTCCATCCTGTCAGGGACTATGCGGCGCAAA
GCGCTATGACATACTTTCCTGAAGAGGTCGTCGAACACATTTTTAGCTTCCTGCCTGCACAGAGAGATAG
AAACACAGTGAGCCTGGTCTGCAAAGTGTGGTACGAGATCGAACGCCTGAGCCGGAGAGGAGTGTTCGTC
GGCAACTGCTATGCTGTGAGAGCAGGCAGGGTCGCCGCTAGGTTTCCAAATGTGCGCGCACTGACCGTCA
AGGGGAAACCCCACTTCGCCGACTTTAACCTGGTGCCCCCTGATTGGGGAGGATACGCCGGCCCTTGGAT
CGAGGCAGCCGCTCGCGGCTGTCATGGACTGGAGGAACTGCGCATGAAGCGAATGGTGGTCTCTGACGAA
AGTCTGGAGCTGCTGGCTCGGAGCTTCCCTAGGTTTCGCGCACTGGTGCTGATTTCTTGCGAAGGCTTCA
GCACCGATGGACTGGCAGCCGTGGCCTCCCACTGTAAGCTGCTGCGGGAGCTGGACCTCCAGGAGAATGA
AGTGGAGGATAGAGGCCCCAGATGGCTGTCTTGCTTCCCAGACTCATGTACCAGCCTGGTGTCCCTGAAC
TTTGCCTGCATCAAAGGCGAAGTGAATGCTGGGTCCCTGGAGCGGCTGGTCTCAAGAAGCCCCAACCTGA
GGTCTCTGCGGCTGAACCGGAGCGTGAGCGTGGACACTCTGGCTAAGATTCTGCTGAGAACCCCTAACCT
GGAGGATCTGGGAACCGGCAATCTGACAGACGATTTCCAGACAGAATCCTACTTTAAACTGACTTCTGCC
CTGGAGAAGTGTAAAATGCTGAGGAGTCTGTCAGGATTCTGGGATGCTTCACCCGTGTGCCTGAGCTTTA
TCTACCCTCTGTGTGCACAGCTGACAGGCCTGAACCTGAGCTATGCACCAACCCTGGACGCCAGTGATCT
GACAAAGATGATCTCACGCTGCGTGAAACTCCAGCGACTGTGGGTGCTGGACTGTATTTCCGATAAGGGG
CTCCAGGTGGTCGCCAGCTCCTGCAAGGACCTCCAGGAGCTGAGAGTGTTCCCATCTGATTTTTACGTGG
CCGGATATAGTGCTGTCACTGAGGAAGGCCTGGTGGCAGTCTCACTGGGATGCCCAAAGCTGAACAGCCT
GCTGTATTTCTGTCATCAGATGACTAATGCTGCACTGGTGACCGTCGCCAAGAACTGCCCTAATTTCACC
CGATTTCGGCTGTGTATTCTGGAACCAGGCAAACCCGACGTGGTCACATCCCAGCCACTGGATGAAGGGT
TTGGAGCTATCGTGAGAGAGTGCAAGGGACTCCAGAGGCTGAGCATTTCCGGCCTGCTGACAGACAAAGT
GTTCATGTACATCGGCAAGTATGCTAAGCAGCTGGAGATGCTGAGCATTGCATTTGCCGGAGACTCCGAT
AAGGGCATGATGCACGTGATGAACGGGTGTAAGAATCTGCGAAAACTGGAAATCCGGGACAGCCCTTTCG
GGGATGCCGCTCTGCTGGGAAACTTTGCCAGATACGAGACAATGAGGAGCCTGTGGATGTCTAGTTGCAA
TGTGACTCTGAAGGGCTGTCAGGTCCTGGCTAGTAAAATGCCTATGCTGAACGTGGAAGTCATTAATGAG
CGGGACGGGTCTAACGAAATGGAGGAAAATCATGGCGACCTGCCAAAGGTGGAGAAACTGTATGTGTATC
GGACCACCGCAGGGGCAAGAGATGATGCTCCCAACTTTGTGAAGATTCTGGATTACAAAGACGATGACGA
TAAGGGATCCGGTGGAGGCGGTTCAGGCGGAGGTGGCTCTGGCGGTGGCGGATCGCTCGAGATGGTGAGC
AAGGGCGAGGAGGATAACATGGCCATCATCAAGGAGTTCATGCGCTTCAAGGTGCACATGGAGGGCTCCG
TGAACGGCCACGAGTTCGAGATCGAGGGCGAGGGCGAGGGCCGCCCCTACGAGGGCACCCAGACCGCCAA
GCTGAAGGTGACCAAGGGTGGCCCCCTGCCCTTCGCCTGGGACATCCTGTCCCCTCAGTTCATGTACGGC
TCCAAGGCCTACGTGAAGCACCCCGCCGACATCCCCGACTACTTGAAGCTGTCCTTCCCCGAGGGCTTCA
AGTGGGAGCGCGTGATGAACTTCGAGGACGGCGGCGTGGTGACCGTGACCCAGGACTCCTCCCTGCAGGA
CGGCGAGTTCATCTACAAGGTGAAGCTGCGCGGCACCAACTTCCCCTCCGACGGCCCCGTAATGCAGAAG
AAGACCATGGGCTGGGAGGCCTCCTCCGAGCGGATGTACCCCGAGGACGGCGCCCTGAAGGGCGAGATCA
AGCAGAGGCTGAAGCTGAAGGACGGCGGCCACTACGACGCTGAGGTCAAGACCACCTACAAGGCCAAGAA
GCCCGTGCAGCTGCCCGGCGCCTACAACGTCAACATCAAGTTGGACATCACCTCCCACAACGAGGACTAC
ACCATCGTGGAACAGTACGAACGCGCCGAGGGCCGCCACTCCACCGGCGGCATGGACGAGCTGTACAAGT
AGGGCGCGCCGGGGTCTTTGTCCTCTGTACTGTCTCTCTCCTTGCCCCTAACCCAAAAAGCTTCATTTTT
CTGTGTAGGCTGCACAAGAGCCTTGATTGAAGATATATTCTTTCTGAACAGTATTTAAGGTTTCCAATAA
AATGTACACCCCTCAGAACGTACGGTCGACTTTAAGACCAATGACTTACAAGGCAGCTGTAGATCTTAGC
CACTTTTTAAAAGAAAAGGGGGGACTGGAAGGGCTAATTCACTCCCAACGAAGACAAGATCTGCTTTTTG
CTTGTACTGGGTCTCTCTGGTTAGACCAGATCTGAGCCTGGGAGCTCTCTGGCTAACTAGGGAACCCACT
GCTTAAGCCTCAATAAAGCTTGCCTTGAGTGCTTCAAGTAGTGTGTGCCCGTCTGTTGTGTGACTCTGGT
AACTAGAGATCCCTCAGACCCTTTTAGTCAGTGTGGAAAATCTCTAGCAGGGCCCGTTTAAACCCGCTGA
TCAGCCTCGACTGTGCCTTCTAGTTGCCAGCCATCTGTTGTTTGCCCCTCCCCCGTGCCTTCCTTGACCC
TGGAAGGTGCCACTCCCACTGTCCTTTCCTAATAAAATGAGGAAATTGCATCGCATTGTCTGAGTAGGTG
TCATTCTATTCTGGGGGGTGGGGTGGGGCAGGACAGCAAGGGGGAGGATTGGGAAGACAATAGCAGGCAT
GCTGGGGATGCGGTGGGCTCTATGGCTTCTGAGGCGGAAAGAACCAGCTGGGGCTCTAGGGGGTATCCCC
[124 nt withheld, positions 5881-6004]
C
[91 nt withheld, positions 6006-6096]
A
[49 nt withheld, positions 6098-6146]
CCTTTGACGTTGGAGTCCACGTTCTTT
[37 nt withheld, positions 6174-6210]
ACCCTATCTCGGTCTATTCTTTTGATTTATAAGGGATTTTGCCGATTTCGGCCTATTGGTTAAAAAATGA
GCTGATTTAACAAAAATTTAACGCGAATTAATTCTGTGGAATGTGTGTCAGTTAGGGTGTGGAAAGTCCC
CAGGCTCCCCAGCAGGCAGAAGTATGCAAAGCATGCATCTCAATTAGTCAGCAACCAGGTGTGGAAAGTC
CCCAGGCTCCCCAGCAGGCAGAAGTATGCAAAGCATGCATCTCAATTAGTCAGCAACCATAGTCCCGCCC
CTAACTCCGCCCATCCCGCCCCTAACTCCGCCCAGTTCCGCCCATTCTCCGCCCCATGGCTGACTAATTT
TTTTTATTTATGCAGAGGCCGAGGCCGCCTCTGCCTCTGAGCTATTCCAGAAGTAGTGAGGAGGCTTTTT
TGGAGGCCTAGGCTTTTGCAAAAAGCTCCCGGGAGCTTGTATATCCATTTTCGGATCTGATCAGCACGTG
TTGACAATTAATCATCGGCATAGTATATCGGCATAGTATAATACGACAAGGTGAGGAACTAAACCATGGC
CAAGTTGACCAGTGCCGTTCCGGTGCTCACCGCGCGCGACGTCGCCGGAGCGGTCGAGTTCTGGACCGAC
CGGCTCGGGTTCTCCCGGGACTTCGTGGAGGACGACTTCGCCGGTGTGGTCCGGGACGACGTGACCCTGT
TCATCAGCGCGGTCCAGGACCAGGTGGTGCCGGACAACACCCTGGCCTGGGTGTGGGTGCGCGGCCTGGA
CGAGCTGTACGCCGAGTGGTCGGAGGTCGTGTCCACGAACTTCCGGGACGCCTCCGGGCCGGCCATGACC
GAGATCGGCGAGCAGCCGTGGGGGCGGGAGTTCGCCCTGCGCGACCCGGCCGGCAACTGCGTGCACTTCG
TGGCCGAGGAGCAGGACTGACACGTGCTACGAGATTTCGATTCCACCGCCGCCTTCTATGAAAGGTTGGG
CTTCGGAATCGTTTTCCGGGACGCCGGCTGGATGATCCTCCAGCGCGGGGATCTCATGCTGGAGTTCTTC
GCCCACCCCAACTTGTTTATTGCAGCTTATAATGGTTACAAATAAAGCAATAGCATCACAAATTTCACAA
ATAAAGCATTTTTTTCACTGCATTCTAGTTGTGGTTTGTCCAAACTCATCAATGTATCTTATCATGTCTG
TATACCGTCGACCTCTAGCTAGAGCTTGGCGTAATCATGGTCATAGCTGTTTCCTGTGTGAAATTGTTAT
CCGCTCACAATTCCACACAACATACGAGCCGGAAGCATAAAGTGTAAAGCCTGGGGTGCCTAATGAGTGA
GCTAACTCACATTAATTGCGTTGCGCTCACTGCCCGCTTTCCAGTCGGGAAACCTGTCGTGCCAGCTGCA
TTAATGAATCGGCCAACGCGCGGGGAGAGGCGGTTTGCGTATTGGGCGCTCTTCCGCTTCCTCGCTCACT
GACTCGCTGCGCTCGGTCGTTCGGCTGCGGCGAGCGGTATCAGCTCACTCAAAGGCGGTAATACGGTTAT
CCACAGAATCAGGGGATAACGCAGGAAAGAACATGTGAGCAAAAGGCCAGCAAAAGGCCAGGAACCGTAA
AAAGGCCGCGTTGCTGGCGTTTTTCCATAGGCTCCGCCCCCCTGACGAGCATCACAAAAATCGACGCTCA
AGTCAGAGGTGGCGAAACCCGACAGGACTATAAAGATACCAGGCGTTTCCCCCTGGAAGCTCCCTCGTGC
GCTCTCCTGTTCCGACCCTGCCGCTTACCGGATACCTGTCCGCCTTTCTCCCTTCGGGAAGCGTGGCGCT
TTCTCATAGCTCACGCTGTAGGTATCTCAGTTCGGTGTAGGTCGTTCGCTCCAAGCTGGGCTGTGTGCAC
GAACCCCCCGTTCAGCCCGACCGCTGCGCCTTATCCGGTAACTATCGTCTTGAGTCCAACCCGGTAAGAC
ACGACTTATCGCCACTGGCAGCAGCCACTGGTAACAGGATTAGCAGAGCGAGGTATGTAGGCGGTGCTAC
AGAGTTCTTGAAGTGGTGGCCTAACTACGGCTACACTAGAAGAACAGTATTTGGTATCTGCGCTCTGCTG
AAGCCAGTTACCTTCGGAAAAAGAGTTGGTAGCTCTTGATCCGGCAAACAAACCACCGCTGGTAGCGGTG
GTTTTTTTGTTTGCAAGCAGCAGATTACGCGCAGAAAAAAAGGATCTCAAGAAGATCCTTTGATCTTTTC
TACGGGGTCTGACGCTCAGTGGAACGAAAACTCACGTTAAGGGATTTTGGTCATGAGATTATCAAAAAGG
ATCTTCACCTAGATCCTTTTAAATTAAAAATGAAGTTTTAAATCAATCTAAAGTATATATGAGTAAACTT
GGTCTGACAGTTACCAATGCTTAATCAGTGAGGCACCTATCTCAGCGATCTGTCTATTTCGTTCATCCAT
AGTTGCCTGACTCCCCGTCGTGTAGATAACTACGATACGGGAGGGCTTACCATCTGGCCCCAGTGCTGCA
ATGATACCGCGAGACCCACGCTCACCGGCTCCAGATTTATCAGCAATAAACCAGCCAGCCGGAAGGGCCG
AGCGCAGAAGTGGTCCTGCAACTTTATCCGCCTCCATCCAGTCTATTAATTGTTGCCGGGAAGCTAGAGT
AAGTAGTTCGCCAGTTAATAGTTTGCGCAACGTTGTTGCCATTGCTACAGGCATCGTGGTGTCACGCTCG
TCGTTTGGTATGGCTTCATTCAGCTCCGGTTCCCAACGATCAAGGCGAGTTACATGATCCCCCATGTTGT
GCAAAAAAGCGGTTAGCTCCTTCGGTCCTCCGATCGTTGTCAGAAGTAAGTTGGCCGCAGTGTTATCACT
CATGGTTATGGCAGCACTGCATAATTCTCTTACTGTCATGCCATCCGTAAGATGCTTTTCTGTGACTGGT
GAGTACTCAACCAAGTCATTCTGAGAATAGTGTATGCGGCGACCGAGTTGCTCTTGCCCGGCGTCAATAC
GGGATAATACCGCGCCACATAGCAGAACTTTAAAAGTGCTCATCATTGGAAAACGTTCTTCGGGGCGAAA
ACTCTCAAGGATCTTACCGCTGTTGAGATCCAGTTCGATGTAACCCACTCGTGCACCCAACTGATCTTCA
GCATCTTTTACTTTCACCAGCGTTTCTGGGTGAGCAAAAACAGGAAGGCAAAATGCCGCAAAAAAGGGAA
TAAGGGCGACACGGAAATGTTGAATACTCATACTCTTCCTTTTTCAATATTATTGAAGCATTTATCAGGG
TTATTGTCTCATGAGCGGATACATATTTGAATGTATTTAGAAAAATAAACAAATAGGGGTTCCGCGCACA
TTTCCCCGAAAAGTGCCACCTGACGTCGACGGATCGGGAGATCTCCCGATCCCCTATGGTGCACTCTCAG
TACAATCTGCTCTGATGCCGCATAGTTAAGCCAGTATCTGCTCCCTGCTTGTGTGTTGGAGGTCGCTGAG
TAGTGCGCGAGCAAAATTTAAGCTACAACAAGGCAAGGCTTGACCGACAATTGCATGAAGAATCTGCTTA
GGGTTAGGCGTTTTGCGCTGCTTCGCGATGTACGGGCCAGATATACGCGTTGACATTGATTATTGACTAG
TTATTAATAGTAATCAATTACGGGGTCATTAGTTCATAGCCCATATATGGAGTTCCGCGTTACATAACTT
ACGGTAAATGGCCCGCCTGGCTGACCGCCCAACGACCCCCGCCCATTGACGTCAATAATGACGTATGTTC
CCATAGTAACGCCAATAGGGACTTTCCATTGACGTCAATGGGTGGAGTATTTACGGTAAACTGCCCACTT
GGCAGTACATCAAGTGTATCATATGCCAAGTACGCCCCCTATTGACGTCAATGACGGTAAATGGCCCGCC
TGGCATTATGCCCAGTACATGACCTTATGGGACTTTCCTACTTGGCAGTACATCTACGTATTAGTCATCG
CTATTACCATGGTGATGCGGTTTTGGCAGTACATCAATGGGCGTGGATAGCGGTTTGACTCACGGGGATT
TCCAAGTCTCCACCCCATTGACGTCAATGGGAGTTTGTTTTGGCACCAAAATCAACGGGACTTTCCAAAA
TGTCGTAACAACTCCGCCCCATTGACGCAAATGGGCGGTAGGCGTGTACGGTGGGAGGTCTATATAAGCA
GCGCGTTTTGC
Features (pLannotate 1.2.2; 33 found; start..end, strand, type, name):
      8..188     +  LTR            5' LTR (truncated): truncated 5' long terminal repeat (LTR) from HIV-1
    235..360     +  misc_feature   HIV-1 Ψ: packaging signal of human immunodeficiency virus type 1
    344..707     +  CDS            HIV-1 gag (fragment): gag protein from human immunodeficiency virus 1; gag
    853..1086    +  misc_feature   RRE: The Rev response element (RRE) of HIV-1 allows for Rev-dependent mRNA export from the nucleus to the cytoplasm.
   1463..1563    +  CDS            Rev (fragment): human immunodeficiency virus 1 (HIV-1) Rev protein; rev; enhances nuclear export of unspliced and incompletely spliced viral mRNAs
   1613..1730    +  misc_feature   cPPT/CTS: central polypurine tract and central termination sequence of HIV-1
   1781..2021    +  promoter       U6 promoter: RNA polymerase III promoter for human U6 snRNA
   2051..2126    +  misc_RNA       gRNA scaffold: guide RNA scaffold for the Streptococcus pyogenes CRISPR/Cas9 system
   2165..2183    +  CDS            small t antigen (fragment): SV40 (simian virus 40) small t antigen
   2209..2420    +  promoter       EF-1α core promoter: core promoter for human elongation factor EF-1α
   2443..2595    +  CDS            ATP5F1B (fragment): ATPB_HUMAN - Also known as ATP5B Experimental evidence at protein level: Swiss-Prot protein existence level 1. Mitochondrial membrane ATP synthase (F(1)F(0) ATP synthase or Complex V) produces ATP from ADP in the presence of a proton gradient across the membrane which is generated by electron transport complexes of the respiratory chain. F-type ATPases consist of two structural domains, F(1) - containing the extramembraneous catalytic core, and F(0) - containing the membrane proton channel, linked together by a central stalk and a peripheral stalk. During catalysis, ATP synthesis in the cataly
   2596..4320    +  CDS            TIR1B_ORYSJ: Experimental evidence at transcript level: Swiss-Prot protein existence level 2. From Oryza sativa subsp. japonica (Rice).
   4402..5112    +  CDS            mCherry: monomeric derivative of DsRed fluorescent protein (Shaner et al., 2004) mammalian codon-optimized
   5282..5344    +  CDS            nef (fragment): NEF_HV1Z2 - Experimental evidence at protein level: Swiss-Prot protein existence level 1. Extracellular Nef protein targets CD4(+) T-lymphocytes for apoptosis by interacting with CXCR4 surface receptors. From Human immunodeficiency virus type 1 group M subtype D (isolate Z2/CDC-Z34) (HIV-1).
   5346..5579    +  LTR            3' LTR (ΔU3): self-inactivating 3' long terminal repeat (LTR) from HIV-1
   5611..5835    +  polyA_signal   bGH poly(A) signal: bovine growth hormone polyadenylation signal
   5839..5860    +  promoter       SV40 promoter (fragment): SV40 enhancer and early promoter
   5881..6309    +  rep_origin     f1 ori (sequence partly withheld): f1 bacteriophage origin of replication; arrow indicates direction of (+) strand synthesis
   6323..6652    +  promoter       SV40 promoter: SV40 enhancer and early promoter
   6700..6747    +  promoter       EM7 promoter: synthetic bacterial promoter&nbsp
   6766..7140    +  CDS            BleoR: antibiotic-binding protein; Sh ble from Streptoalloteichus hindustanus; confers resistance to bleomycin, phleomycin, and Zeocin™
   7150..7275    +  CDS            ble (fragment): BLE_KLEPN - Experimental evidence at protein level: Swiss-Prot protein existence level 1. Binding protein with a strong affinity to the bleomycin family of antibiotics. Binds to CL990; an antimitotic-antibiotic compound. From Klebsiella pneumoniae.
   7270..7391    +  polyA_signal   SV40 poly(A) signal: SV40 polyadenylation signal
   7464..7480    -  protein_bind   lac operator: The lac repressor binds to the lac operator to inhibit transcription in E. coli. This inhibition can be relieved by adding lactose or isopropyl-β-D-thiogalactopyranoside (IPTG). lac repressor encoded by lacI
   7488..7518    -  promoter       lac promoter: promoter for the E. coli lac operon
   7533..7554    -  protein_bind   CAP binding site: CAP binding activates transcription in the presence of cAMP. E. coli catabolite activator protein
   7567..7659    -  CDS            lacI (fragment): lac repressor; lacI; The lac repressor binds to the lac operator to inhibit transcription in E. coli. This inhibition can be relieved by adding lactose or isopropyl-β-D-thiogalactopyranoside (IPTG).
   7842..8430    -  rep_origin     ori: high-copy-number ColE1/pMB1/pBR322/pUC origin of replication
   8601..9461    -  CDS            AmpR: β-lactamase; bla; confers resistance to ampicillin, carbenicillin, and related antibiotics
   9462..9566    -  promoter       AmpR promoter: bla
   9625..9677    -  misc_feature   bom (fragment): basis of mobility region from pBR322
   9832..10211   +  enhancer       CMV enhancer: human cytomegalovirus immediate early enhancer
  10212..10411   +  promoter       CMV promoter: human cytomegalovirus (CMV) immediate early promoter
