[The description below was written by a language model from this plasmid's Addgene catalogue record and pLannotate feature annotations shown in this document.]
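Description:
MLS-TIR1-Linker-mCherry is catalogued as a mammalian expression plasmid with an unspecified backbone, but the feature table of its 10.4 kb sequence shows the architecture of a third-generation, self-inactivating HIV-1 lentiviral transfer vector. A CMV enhancer/promoter sits immediately upstream of a truncated 5' LTR, followed by the Ψ packaging signal, a gag fragment, the RRE for Rev-dependent export and the cPPT/CTS. The viral region closes with a ΔU3 3' LTR and a bGH polyadenylation signal. In bacteria the plasmid is maintained through a high-copy ColE1/pUC-type origin and ampicillin resistance. An f1 origin is also present, along with an SV40/EM7-driven BleoR cassette that could confer Zeocin resistance, although it lies outside the LTRs and so would not be packaged into virus.

Within the proviral region, a U6 promoter followed by an S. pyogenes gRNA scaffold is annotated, suggesting derivation from a CRISPR guide-expression lentivector; the record does not say whether a guide is present or intended. The main payload is driven by the EF-1α core promoter. It begins with an N-terminal fragment of human ATP5F1B (the ATP synthase β subunit), which corresponds to the catalogue's MLS tag, presumably a mitochondrial localisation signal. This is fused to a TIR1 coding sequence, a linker and C-terminal mCherry. The catalogue lists the insert species as human, but the TIR1 sequence is annotated as matching rice (Oryza sativa) TIR1, the auxin-receptor F-box protein commonly used in auxin-inducible degron systems. The stated purpose is simply expression of the fusion. The design is consistent with directing fluorescently trackable TIR1 to mitochondria, though the record does not describe a specific application.
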