Addgene plasmid #246225: MLS-TIR1-Linker-mCherry
Purpose: Expression of MLS-TIR1-Linker-mCherry
Depositing lab: Hengbin Wang. Depositing organization: Virginia Commonwealth University.
Backbone
  Vector backbone: Unspecified
  Vector type: Mammalian Expression
Growth in bacteria
  Bacterial resistance: Ampicillin, 100 μg/mL
  Growth temperature: 37°C
  Growth strain: DH5alpha
  Copy number: Unknown
Gene/Insert
  Gene/Insert name: MLS-TIR1
  Species: H. sapiens (human)
  Tag / fusion protein: MLS (N terminal on insert); mCherry (C terminal on insert)
  Cloning method: Restriction Enzyme; 5′ cloning site Unspecified (unknown if destroyed)
Terms and licenses: Academic/Nonprofit Terms; Industry Terms: Not Available to Industry
How to cite: MLS-TIR1-Linker-mCherry was a gift from Hengbin Wang (Addgene plasmid # 246225 ; http://n2t.net/addgene:246225 ; RRID:Addgene_246225)
